Addgene plasmid #185787: pET28a-ATA-P(11)4
Purpose: Encodes enzyme ω-aminotransferase linked to P(11)4 self-assembling peptide via a GS-linker sequence
Depositing lab: Lizhong He. Depositing organization: Monash University. Publication: Custom Design of Protein Particles as Multifunctional Biomaterials. Shanbhag BK, Liu C, Pradeep GC, Younas T, Hu KKY, Fulcher AJ, Struwe WB, Steer D, Dumsday G, Harper IS, Kukura P, Haritos VS, He L. Adv. Funct. Mater. 2022, 32, 2108039 10.1002/adfm.202108039.
Backbone
  Vector backbone: pET28a
  Vector type: Bacterial Expression
Growth in bacteria
  Bacterial resistance: Kanamycin, 50 μg/mL
  Growth temperature: 37°C
  Growth strain: DH5alpha
  Copy number: High Copy
Gene/Insert
  Gene/Insert name: ATA-P(11)4
  Species: Aspergillus terreus
  Promoter: T7
  Tag / fusion protein: His-tag (N terminal on insert)
  Cloning method: Restriction Enzyme; 5′ cloning site NdeI (not destroyed); 3′ cloning site XhoI (not destroyed)
  Sequencing primers: 5′ NA
Terms and licenses: Academic/Nonprofit Terms; Industry Terms: Not Available to Industry
How to cite: pET28a-ATA-P(11)4 was a gift from Lizhong He (Addgene plasmid # 185787 ; http://n2t.net/addgene:185787 ; RRID:Addgene_185787)
