[The description below was written by a language model from this plasmid's Addgene catalogue record and pLannotate feature annotations shown in this document.]
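Description:
pET28a-ATA-P(11)4 is a bacterial expression plasmid built on the pET28a backbone for T7-driven production of a fusion protein in E. coli. It is propagated through a ColE1/pBR322-type origin accompanied by the rop gene and bom region, and is selected with kanamycin through an aminoglycoside phosphotransferase (KanR) gene. An f1 phage origin is also present. The catalogue lists the plasmid as high copy, although rop normally moderates copy number in pET vectors.

The insert, cloned between NdeI and XhoI sites that both remain intact, encodes the ω-aminotransferase (ATA) from Aspergillus terreus joined through a glycine-serine linker to the P(11)4 self-assembling peptide. The automated feature table does not annotate this coding region itself, but the unannotated stretch between the upstream and downstream vector elements on the reverse strand is where it sits. Transcription starts at a T7 promoter controlled by an adjacent lac operator, with the plasmid-borne lacI gene supplying repressor. Expression therefore needs a host providing T7 RNA polymerase and is induced with IPTG. A T7 gene 10 ribosome binding site drives translation, and a T7 terminator closes the unit. The protein carries an N-terminal His-tag followed by a thrombin cleavage site, which allows affinity purification and optional tag removal. The feature called "capTEV fragment" most likely corresponds to this vector His-tag. A second His-tag sequence lies downstream of the XhoI site, as is standard in pET28a, and the record does not state whether it is translated.

According to the record, the construct is used to produce an enzyme fused to a self-assembling peptide, in work on custom-designed protein particles as multifunctional biomaterials.
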