Features (pLannotate 1.2.2; 20 found; start..end, strand, type, name):
    233..250     -  CDS            thrombin site: thrombin recognition and cleavage site
    261..277     -  CDS            capTEV™ (fragment): composite tag for in vivo biotinylation, TEV protease cleavage, and 6xHis tagging
    296..318     -  RBS            RBS: efficient ribosome binding site from bacteriophage T7 gene 10 (Olins and Rangwala, 1989)
    333..357     -  protein_bind   lac operator: The lac repressor binds to the lac operator to inhibit transcription in E. coli. This inhibition can be relieved by adding lactose or isopropyl-β-D-thiogalactopyranoside (IPTG). lac repressor encoded by lacI
    358..376     -  promoter       T7 promoter: promoter for bacteriophage T7 RNA polymerase
    398..677     +  CDS            TcR (fragment): tetracycline efflux protein; tet; confers resistance to tetracycline
    685..762     +  promoter       lacI promoter: lacI
    763..1845    +  CDS            lacI: lac repressor; lacI; The lac repressor binds to the lac operator to inhibit transcription in E. coli. This inhibition can be relieved by adding lactose or isopropyl-β-D-thiogalactopyranoside (IPTG).
   1858..1879    +  protein_bind   CAP binding site: CAP binding activates transcription in the presence of cAMP. E. coli catabolite activator protein
   1894..2185    +  CDS            TcR (fragment): tetracycline efflux protein; tet; confers resistance to tetracycline
   2257..2637    -  CDS            YPB1_ECOLX: Protein predicted: Swiss-Prot protein existence level 4. From Escherichia coli.
   2654..2845    +  CDS            rop: Rop protein, which maintains plasmids at low copy number; rop
   2947..3086    +  misc_feature   bom: basis of mobility region from pBR322
   3272..3860    -  rep_origin     ori: high-copy-number ColE1/pMB1/pBR322/pUC origin of replication
   3982..4797    +  CDS            KanR: aminoglycoside phosphotransferase; aph(3')-Ia; confers resistance to kanamycin in bacteria or G418 (Geneticin®) in eukaryotes
   4806..4863    -  promoter       AmpR promoter (fragment): bla
   4916..5344    -  rep_origin     f1 ori (sequence partly withheld): f1 bacteriophage origin of replication; arrow indicates direction of (+) strand synthesis
   5381..5428    -  terminator     T7 terminator: transcription terminator for bacteriophage T7 RNA polymerase
   5436..5485    -  CDS            SET1 (fragment): solubility-enhancement tag derived from T7 phage gene 10B
   5495..5512    -  CDS            9xHis (fragment): 9xHis affinity tag
>Addgene plasmid #185787 | pET28a-ATA-P(11)4 | addgene full sequence | sequence record 367553 | Addgene NGS Result
TGTGATCGTCCAGACGAAAGAAACGGCCATCCCAAACGCTCGGCACATCATAGGTCAGGTCGCTGTGCAT
GAAACCTTGGTCCAGCAGCGGGATACGCGCTTCCGCCAGCGGAACCAGTTCACCCTCCACCCACGCAATG
CCTTTCGCAAACGGGTTGGTGGTCTCGGTGCTTTCCAGGATCGCCTGACGCGCCGCATAACCCGCAAACA
CTTTGTCCATGCTCGCCATATGGCTGCCGCGCGGCACCAGGCCGCTGCTGTGATGATGATGATGATGGCT
GCTGCCCATGGTATATCTCCTTCTTAAAGTTAAACAAAATTATTTCTAGAGGGGAATTGTTATCCGCTCA
CAATTCCCCTATAGTGAGTCGTATTAATTTCGCGGGATCGAGATCTCGATCCTCTACGCCGGACGCATCG
TGGCCGGCATCACCGGCGCCACAGGTGCGGTTGCTGGCGCCTATATCGCCGACATCACCGATGGGGAAGA
TCGGGCTCGCCACTTCGGGCTCATGAGCGCTTGTTTCGGCGTGGGTATGGTGGCAGGCCCCGTGGCCGGG
GGACTGTTGGGCGCCATCTCCTTGCATGCACCATTCCTTGCGGCGGCGGTGCTCAACGGCCTCAACCTAC
TACYGGGCTGCTTCCTAATGCAGGASTCGCATAAGGGAGAGCGTCGAGATCCCGGACACCATCGAATGGC
GCAAAACCTTTCGCGGTATGGCATGATAGCGCCCGGAAGAGAGTCAATTCAGGGTGGTGAATGTGAAACC
AGTAACGTTATACGATGTCGCAGAGTATGCCGGTGTCTCTTATCAGACCGTTTCCCGCGTGGTGAACCAG
GCCAGCCACGTTTCTGCGAAAACGCGGGAAAAAGTGGAAGCGGCGATGGCGGAGCTGAATTACATTCCCA
ACCGCGTGGCACAACAACTGGCGGGCAAACAGTCGTTGCTGATTGGCGTTGCCACCTCCAGTCTGGCCCT
GCACGCGCCGTCGCAAATTGTCGCGGCGATTAAATCTCGCGCCGATCAACTGGGTGCCAGCGTGGTGGTG
TCGATGGTAGAACGAAGCGGCGTCGAAGCCTGTAAAGCGGCGGTGCACAATCTTCTCGCGCAACGCGTCA
GTGGGCTGATCATTAACTATCCGCTGGATGACCAGGATGCCATTGCTGTGGAAGCTGCCTGCACTAATGT
TCCGGCGTTATTTCTTGATGTCTCTGACCAGACACCCATCAACAGTATTATTTTCTCCCATGAAGACGGT
ACGCGACTGGGCGTGGAGCATCTGGTCGCATTGGGTCACCAGCAAATCGCGCTGTTAGCGGGCCCATTAA
GTTCTGTCTCGGCGCGTCTGCGTCTGGCTGGCTGGCATAAATATCTCACTCGCAATCAAATTCAGCCGAT
AGCGGAACGGGAAGGCGACTGGAGTGCCATGTCCGGTTTTCAACAAACCATGCAAATGCTGAATGAGGGC
ATCGTTCCCACTGCGATGCTGGTTGCCAACGATCAGATGGCGCTGGGCGCAATGCGCGCCATTACCGAGT
CCGGGCTGCGCGTTGGTGCGGATATCTCGGTAGTGGGATACGACGATACCGAAGACAGCTCATGTTATAT
CCCGCCGTTAACCACCATCAAACAGGATTTTCGCCTGCTGGGGCAAACCAGCGTGGACCGCTTGCTGCAA
CTCTCTCAGGGCCAGGCGGTGAAGGGCAATCAGCTGTTGCCCGTCTCACTGGTGAAAAGAAAAACCACCC
TGGCGCCCAATACGCAAACCGCCTCTCCCCGCGCGTTGGCCGATTCATTAATGCAGCTGGCACGACAGGT
TTCCCGACTGGAAAGCGGGCAGTGAGCGCAACGCAATTAATGTAAGTTAGCTCACTCATTAGGCACCGGG
ATCTCGACCGATGCCCTTGAGAGCCTTCAACCCAGTCAGCTCCTTCCGGTGGGCGCGGGGCATGACTATC
GTCGCCGCACTTATGACTGTCTTCTTTATCATGCAACTCGTAGGACAGGTGCCGGCAGCGCTCTGGGTCA
TTTTCGGCGAGGACCGCTTTCGCTGGAGCGCGACGATGATCGGCCTGTCGCTTGCGGTATTCGGAATCTT
GCACGCCCTCGCTCAAGCCTTCGTCACTGGTCCCGCCACCAAACGTTTCGGCGAGAAGCAGGCCATTATC
GCCGGCATGGCGGCCCCACGGGTGCGCATGATCGTGCTCCTGTCGTTGAGGACCCGGCTAGGCTGGCGGG
GTTGCCTTACTGGTTAGCAGAATGAATCACCGATACGCGAGCGAACGTGAAGCGACTGCTGCTGCAAAAC
GTCTGCGACCTGAGCAACAACATGAATGGTCTTCGGTTTCCGTGTTTCGTAAAGTCTGGAAACGCGGAAG
TCAGCGCCCTGCACCATTATGTTCCGGATCTGCATCGCAGGATGCTGCTGGCTACCCTGTGGAACACCTA
CATCTGTATTAACGAAGCGCTGGCATTGACCCTGAGTGATTTTTCTCTGGTCCCGCCGCATCCATACCGC
CAGTTGTTTACCCTCACAACGTTCCAGTAACCGGGCATGTTCATCATCAGTAACCCGTATCGTGAGCATC
CTCTCTCGTTTCATCGGTATCATTACCCCCATGAACAGAAATCCCCCTTACACGGAGGCATCAGTGACCA
AACAGGAAAAAACCGCCCTTAACATGGCCCGCTTTATCAGAAGCCAGACATTAACGCTTCTGGAGAAACT
CAACGAGCTGGACGCGGATGAACAGGCAGACATCTGTGAATCGCTTCACGACCACGCTGATGAGCTTTAC
CGCAGCTGCCTCGCGCGTTTCGGTGATGACGGTGAAAACCTCTGACACATGCAGCTCCCGGAGACGGTCA
CAGCTTGTCTGTAAGCGGATGCCGGGAGCAGACAAGCCCGTCAGGGCGCGTCAGCGGGTGTTGGCGGGTG
TCGGGGCGCAGCCATGACCCAGTCACGTAGCGATAGCGGAGTGTATACTGGCTTAACTATGCGGCATCAG
AGCAGATTGTACTGAGAGTGCACCATTGCGGTGTGAAATACCGCACAGATGCGTAAGGAGAAAATACCGC
ATCAGGCGCTCTTCCGCTTCCTCGCTCACTGACTCGCTGCGCTCGGTCGTTCGGCTGCGGCGAGCGGTAT
CAGCTCACTCAAAGGCGGTAATACGGTTATCCACAGAATCAGGGGATAACGCAGGAAAGAACATGTGAGC
AAAAGGCCAGCAAAAGGCCAGGAACCGTAAAAAGGCCGCGTTGCTGGCGTTTTTCCATAGGCTCCGCCCC
CCTGACGAGCATCACAAAAATCGACGCTCAAGTCAGAGGTGGCGAAACCCGACAGGACTATAAAGATACC
AGGCGTTTCCCCCTGGAAGCTCCCTCGTGCGCTCTCCTGTTCCGACCCTGCCGCTTACCGGATACCTGTC
CGCCTTTCTCCCTTCGGGAAGCGTGGCGCTTTCTCATAGCTCACGCTGTAGGTATCTCAGTTCGGTGTAG
GTCGTTCGCTCCAAGCTGGGCTGTGTGCACGAACCCCCCGTTCAGCCCGACCGCTGCGCCTTATCCGGTA
ACTATCGTCTTGAGTCCAACCCGGTAAGACACGACTTATCGCCACTGGCAGCAGCCACTGGTAACAGGAT
TAGCAGAGCGAGGTATGTAGGCGGTGCTACAGAGTTCTTGAAGTGGTGGCCTAACTACGGCTACACTAGA
AGGACAGTATTTGGTATCTGCGCTCTGCTGAAGCCAGTTACCTTCGGAAAAAGAGTTGGTAGCTCTTGAT
CCGGCAAACAAACCACCGCTGGTAGCGGTGGTTTTTTTGTTTGCAAGCAGCAGATTACGCGCAGAAAAAA
AGGATCTCAAGAAGATCCTTTGATCTTTTCTACGGGGTCTGACGCTCAGTGGAACGAAAACTCACGTTAA
GGGATTTTGGTCATGAACAATAAAACTGTCTGCTTACATAAACAGTAATACAAGGGGTGTTATGAGCCAT
ATTCAACGGGAAACGTCTTGCTCTAGGCCGCGATTAAATTCCAACATGGATGCTGATTTATATGGGTATA
AATGGGCTCGCGATAATGTCGGGCAATCAGGTGCGACAATCTATCGATTGTATGGGAAGCCCGATGCGCC
AGAGTTGTTTCTGAAACATGGCAAAGGTAGCGTTGCCAATGATGTTACAGATGAGATGGTCAGACTAAAC
TGGCTGACGGAATTTATGCCTCTTCCGACCATCAAGCATTTTATCCGTACTCCTGATGATGCATGGTTAC
TCACCACTGCGATCCCCGGGAAAACAGCATTCCAGGTATTAGAAGAATATCCTGATTCAGGTGAAAATAT
TGTTGATGCGCTGGCAGTGTTCCTGCGCCGGTTGCATTCGATTCCTGTTTGTAATTGTCCTTTTAACAGC
GATCGCGTATTTCGTCTCGCTCAGGCGCAATCACGAATGAATAACGGTTTGGTTGATGCGAGTGATTTTG
ATGACGAGCGTAATGGCTGGCCTGTTGAACAAGTCTGGAAAGAAATGCATAAACTTTTGCCATTCTCACC
GGATTCAGTCGTCACTCATGGTGATTTCTCACTTGATAACCTTATTTTTGACGAGGGGAAATTAATAGGT
TGTATTGATGTTGGACGAGTCGGAATCGCAGACCGATACCAGGATCTTGCCATCCTATGGAACTGCCTCG
GTGAGTTTTCTCCTTCATTACAGAAACGGCTTTTTCAAAAATATGGTATTGATAATCCTGATATGAATAA
ATTGCAGTTTCATTTGATGCTCGATGAGTTTTTCTAAGAATTAATTCATGAGCGGATACATATTTGAATG
TATTTAGAAAAATAAACAAATAGGGGTTCCGCGCACATTTCCCCGAAAAGTGCCACCTAAATTGTAAGCG
TTAATATTTTGTTAAAATTCGCGTTAAATTTTTGTTAAATCAGCTCATTTTTTAACCAATAGGCCGAAAT
CGGCAAAATCCCTTATAAATCAAAAGAATAGACCGAGATAGGGT
[37 nt withheld, positions 5015-5051]
AAAGAACGTGGACTCCAACGTCAAAGG
[49 nt withheld, positions 5079-5127]
T
[91 nt withheld, positions 5129-5219]
G
[124 nt withheld, positions 5221-5344]
CCCATTCGCCAATCCGGATATAGTTCCTCCTTTCAGCAAAAAACCCCTCAAGACCCGTTTAGAGGCCCCA
AGGGGTTATGCTAGTTATTGCTCAGCGGTGGCAGCAGCCAACTCAGCTTCCTTTCGGGCTTTGTTAGCAG
CCGGATCTCAGTGGTGGTGGTGGTGGTGCTCGAGTTATTGCTGCTCAAATTCCCACTCGAAACGTTGCTG
GCTGCCACCGCCACCGCTGCCACCGCCACCATTACGCTCGTTATAGTCAATTTCAAAGCTATACGCCGCA
TCGTAGTGCATCGCCCAGTAGCCGTCCCAGATTTTCTTGGTAATCGGACCGATCTGGCCACCGTTAACCG
GCATGCCATCCAGGGTGGTAATCGGCATGATGCCACCCGCGGTGGTGCACATGAAAATCTCGTCGCAACG
GTACGCCAGTTCAACCGGCACAAACTCAACACGCACTTCAATGCCGAACGCTTCCGCCGCGTTGATAACG
CTTTTACGGGTAACACCTTGCAGCACGCCACGATCCGGGGTATACAGCACACCGTCCTTAACCAGCACGA
TGTTAAAGCCGCTACCCTCGGTCAGGTGCGCATCACCGTCGGTCAGAAACGGGTAGGTCGCGCCACGATC
CGCCGCTTCAAACATGCCACGAACCAGGTCGCCCCATTGCAGGTTCTTCACGGTCGGATCAATCGCACCC
GGCGGAACACGACGCACGGTACGCGCCACCACCGCGCTGCCACCCACACGCTGCATATCCGGCTCCATAA
CCCACACATACGGCTGAACAAACATGTACAGGTTGTTCACGATGTCTTCCGGACGGGTGCCACGAACGCC
TTTCAGACCACGGGTAACAATCAGCTCCACGAACGCATCACGGATACCGCTTTTCGCAACCATTTCCACC
AGAATTTGCTTCACCTGGTCACGCGGCAGCGGCAGACGCAGACGCAGCTTGGTGCAGCTCGCCTCCAGAC
GGGTGA
