>Addgene plasmid #185787 | pET28a-ATA-P(11)4 | depositor full sequence | sequence record 369035 | Author Sequence
CATATGGCGAGCATGGACAAAGTGTTTGCGGGTTATGCGGCGCGTCAGGCGATCCTGGAAAGCACCGAGA
CCACCAACCCGTTTGCGAAAGGCATTGCGTGGGTGGAGGGTGAACTGGTTCCGCTGGCGGAAGCGCGTAT
CCCGCTGCTGGACCAAGGTTTCATGCACAGCGACCTGACCTATGATGTGCCGAGCGTTTGGGATGGCCGT
TTCTTTCGTCTGGACGATCACATCACCCGTCTGGAGGCGAGCTGCACCAAGCTGCGTCTGCGTCTGCCGC
TGCCGCGTGACCAGGTGAAGCAAATTCTGGTGGAAATGGTTGCGAAAAGCGGTATCCGTGATGCGTTCGT
GGAGCTGATTGTTACCCGTGGTCTGAAAGGCGTTCGTGGCACCCGTCCGGAAGACATCGTGAACAACCTG
TACATGTTTGTTCAGCCGTATGTGTGGGTTATGGAGCCGGATATGCAGCGTGTGGGTGGCAGCGCGGTGG
TGGCGCGTACCGTGCGTCGTGTTCCGCCGGGTGCGATTGATCCGACCGTGAAGAACCTGCAATGGGGCGA
CCTGGTTCGTGGCATGTTTGAAGCGGCGGATCGTGGCGCGACCTACCCGTTTCTGACCGACGGTGATGCG
CACCTGACCGAGGGTAGCGGCTTTAACATCGTGCTGGTTAAGGACGGTGTGCTGTATACCCCGGATCGTG
GCGTGCTGCAAGGTGTTACCCGTAAAAGCGTTATCAACGCGGCGGAAGCGTTCGGCATTGAAGTGCGTGT
TGAGTTTGTGCCGGTTGAACTGGCGTACCGTTGCGACGAGATTTTCATGTGCACCACCGCGGGTGGCATC
ATGCCGATTACCACCCTGGATGGCATGCCGGTTAACGGTGGCCAGATCGGTCCGATTACCAAGAAAATCT
GGGACGGCTACTGGGCGATGCACTACGATGCGGCGTATAGCTTTGAAATTGACTATAACGAGCGTAATGG
TGGCGGTGGCAGCGGTGGCGGTGGCAGCCAGCAACGTTTCGAGTGGGAATTTGAGCAGCAATAACTCGAG
